Addgene plasmid #59646: pGEM-T Dmel Or30a
Purpose: Probe for Drosophila melanogaster Or30a expression
Depositing lab: Richard Axel & Leslie Vosshall. Depositing organization: Columbia University. Publication: A spatial map of olfactory receptor expression in the Drosophila antenna. Vosshall LB, Amrein H, Morozov PS, Rzhetsky A, Axel R. Cell. 1999 Mar 5;96(5):725-36. 10.1016/S0092-8674(00)80582-6 PubMed 10089887.
Backbone
  Vector backbone: pGEM-T
  Backbone manufacturer: Promega
  Backbone size w/o insert (bp): 3000
  Vector type: Bacterial Expression
Growth in bacteria
  Bacterial resistance: Ampicillin, 100 μg/mL
  Growth temperature: 37°C
  Growth strain: DH5alpha
  Copy number: High Copy
Gene/Insert
  Gene/Insert name: Or30a
  Species: D. melanogaster (fly)
  Insert size (bp): 800
  Entrez Gene: Or30a (a.k.a. Dmel_CG13106, 30A.1, 30a, CG13106, DOR56, Dmel\CG13106)
  Cloning method: Unknown
  Sequencing primers: 5′ M13-F20; 3′ M13-Rev
Terms and licenses: Academic/Nonprofit Terms; Industry Terms: Not Available to Industry
Depositor comments: source: Genomic DNA
How to cite: pGEM-T Dmel Or30a was a gift from Richard Axel & Leslie Vosshall (Addgene plasmid # 59646 ; http://n2t.net/addgene:59646 ; RRID:Addgene_59646)
