[The description below was written by a language model from this plasmid's Addgene catalogue record.]
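Description:
pGEM-T Dmel Or30a is a small bacterial cloning plasmid built on the Promega pGEM-T backbone (about 3 kb), a TA-cloning vector designed to accept PCR products. It is maintained at high copy number in E. coli and selected with ampicillin. Although the repository classifies it as a bacterial expression vector, the stated purpose and backbone indicate that it serves as a template plasmid, not as a means of producing protein. No feature table accompanies the record, so the exact positions of backbone elements and the orientation of the insert cannot be confirmed from the information given.

The insert is a fragment of roughly 800 bp from the Drosophila melanogaster odorant receptor gene Or30a (CG13106, also known as DOR56 or 30A.1). The depositor notes that it was derived from genomic DNA rather than cDNA, so it may include intronic sequence, and at this size it is probably only part of the gene; the record does not specify which region is covered, and the cloning method is listed as unknown. The insert can be sequenced from flanking M13 forward and reverse primer sites. pGEM-T vectors generally place the cloning site between opposing T7 and SP6 phage RNA polymerase promoters, which allows in vitro transcription of labelled sense or antisense RNA from a linearised template.

The recorded purpose is a probe for Or30a expression, consistent with generating riboprobes for in situ hybridisation to identify which olfactory sensory neurons express this receptor, as part of efforts to map odorant receptor gene expression in fly olfactory organs.
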