>Addgene plasmid #59646 | pGEM-T Dmel Or30a | addgene partial sequence | sequence record 97045 | M13pUC-Fwd 5'-CCCAGTCACGACGTTGTAAAACG-3'
TGTAATACGACTCACTATAGGGCGAATTGGGCCCGACGTCGCATGCTCCCGGCCGCCATGGCCGCGGGAT
TATGGATCCGGTGGAGATGCCCATTTTTGGTAGCACTCTGAAGCTAATGAAGTTCTGGTCATATCTGTTT
GTTCACAACTGGCGCCGCTATGTCGCAATGACTCCGTACATCATTATCAACTGTACTCAGTATGTGGATA
TATATCTGAGCACCGAATCCTTGGACTTTATCATCAGAAATGTATACCTAGCTGTATTGTTTACCAACAC
GGTGGTCAGAGGTGTATTGTTATGCGTACAGCGGTTTAGCTACGAGCGTTTCATTAATATTTTGAAAAGC
TTTTACATTGAGTTGTTGGTGAGTACGAAAGATTAGCTCAAAAATACATATTGCATAAATGGAGTTTTAT
AGCAATCAGATGACCCCATCATAAACATTTTGGTCAAGGAAACCACACGCCTATCAGTTTTAATTAGTAG
GATTAATTTATTAATGGGCTGCTGCACTTGTATTGGCTTTGTTACATATCCCATATTTGGTTCGGAAAGA
GGTGGGCTATATAATTTCCTTGGATGATTTCATTGTCAATTTCATCTCTTGTAGTTCTGCCATATGGCAT
GTATTTGCCCACTATTGATGAATACAAATACGCATCACCTTACTACGAGATTTTCTTTGTGATTCAAGCC
ATTATGGCTCCAATGGGGTGTTGCATGTACATACCATACACAAACATGGTAGTGACATTTACCCTTTTCG
CCATTCTCATGTGTCGAGTGTTGCAACATAAGTTGAGAAGCCTAGAAAAGCTGAAAAATGAACAAGTACG
TGGTGAAATCATATGGTGCATAAAATATCAATTGAAATTATCAGGGTAAGTTGTTTAAGAAGTTTT
