>Addgene plasmid #59646 | pGEM-T Dmel Or30a | addgene partial sequence | sequence record 97046 | M13pUC-Rev 5'-AGCGGATAACAATTTCACACAGG-3'
TGACCATGATTACGCCAAGCTATTTAGGTGACACTATAGAATACTCAAGCTATGCATCCAACGCGTTGGG
AGCTCTCCCATATGGTCGACCTGCAGGCGGCCGCACTAGTGATTGCCGTAAACGCGACGCAGAAGGGTGA
AGAAGGAGTAAATGGCATTTAGTAGTGACTGAAGCATTTTCAAGTTCATGGGATATGTGCCACCCACCAG
AATCTGAAGAGAAAATAATGGTTAGCAATAGGACATAACTGAGTAAATGTCTATAAGACTTCACCGCCAA
GGGCTTTTGTGAGCGCATGATGAGGAACTTCAAAGTCCTTTGTGTGTCCACATCAAAGTCCATCCAATTG
CTCTCATAGGCAGCAATGGCAATATCAAAGCTCTGCAAAATCCCATACTTATACAAAAATTTAAAAGAAA
ATTGGTAGACAACTCTTACTTGAAAGTATAGCTCATTGGCCACGTAGTAAAGGACTACACTGTTGGCAAA
TATCATTACCATGTATGCGATGACTATTACGGTCTGAGCAATTGTTTGAGCCTGTTGGATGGGGAAAAAC
AAAAAAAAAAAACTAGATTTTTTTTTATAATCCCCCATCACTCACAATTATCAAGGAGAAAAGAAGAACA
CATAGCATGGCACCAAAGCAAAGGAACTCCACCAAATGAAGATGGGTATTCAAGGCATTCATTGAGTCAA
CAAATCTGTATTTAAAAAATGTTAGTAGACTTTTAAAAAAACTTCTTAAACAACTTACCCTGATAATTTC
AATTGATATTTTATGCACCATATGATTTCACCACGTACTTGTTCATTTTTCAGCTTTTCTAGGCTTCTCA
ACTTATGTTGCAACACTCGACACATGAGAATGGCGAAAA
